>Addgene plasmid #82585 | p5E-krt5 | depositor full sequence | sequence record 165125 | p5E-krt5 sequence 5065 bps
CTTTCCTGCGTTATCCCCTGATTCTGTGGATAACCGTATTACCGCCTTTGAGTGAGCTGATACCGCTCGC
CGCAGCCGAACGACCGAGCGCAGCGAGTCAGTGAGCGAGGAAGCGGAAGAGCGCCCAATACGCAAACCGC
CTCTCCCCGCGCGTTGGCCGATTCATTAATGCAGCTGGCACGACAGGTTTCCCGACTGGAAAGCGGGCAG
TGAGCGCAACGCAATTAATACGCGTACCGCTAGCCAGGAAGAGTTTGTAGAAACGCAAAAAGGCCATCCG
TCAGGATGGCCTTCTGCTTAGTTTGATGCCTGGCAGTTTATGGCGGGCGTCCTGCCCGCCACCCTCCGGG
CCGTTGCTTCACAACGTTCAAATCCGCTCCCGGCGGATTTGTCCTACTCAGGAGAGCGTTCACCGACAAA
CAACAGATAAAACGAAAGGCCCAGTCTTCCGACTGAGCCTTTCGTTTTATTTGATGCCTGGCAGTTCCCT
ACTCTCGCGTTAACGCTAGCATGGATGTTTTCCCAGTCACGACGTTGTAAAACGACGGCCAGTCTTAAGC
TCGGGCCCGCGTTAACGCTACCATGGAGCTCCAAATAATGATTTTATTTTGACTGATAGTGACCTGTTCG
TTGCAACAAATTGATAAGCAATGCTTTTTTATAATGCCAACTTTGTATAGAAAAGTTGGTAATACGACTC
ACTATAGGGCGAATTGGGTACCGGGCCCCCCCTCGAGGTTCGAACAGTGTATTGTAGTTCCTCAAAATAG
CAACGCGCCAGCAATGCGCCTCAACACGCCTCCTTTTTTAGACCAAAACGTCTATTGGCACACATACTGT
ATGAGCGCTAATGCATTTGCTATTTAAACAGCGTGGTGCAAAACGTCAAAATGACTGTTGCACTGAGCTA
AAACTACAATTGCGTCGCGCCTTGCGCCGGGTGTATGATAGGGCCCCAAGAGTTTATTTACTTATTTAAG
TGCCTTGGTCCCCAATACTGAATTTACTAGATCAAAATTACAATACAACCTTTATACTTCCAAAAACATT
ATATGTAAATATAGTTCAAAATATAATTTATTCTTATGATGGCAACGCTAAATTTTTAGCATTGTAGTTT
TAAATGTCATGATACTGTAAAAGTCATTTAAATATGGTGGTCTGATGCTCAAAAATCCCTTTTTATTGTA
TGAGTTGTGCTACTTCAAACTGTATTTTTTATGTAAACGCTCACTAAAAATGTTTGACTGTCAGGAACAT
TAAAAATCGACAGTAAAAGTCATTAAAAATGTTATTAAACATTTCAGTTCTAATAACTACTGTTTGTTAA
CAATCTATTCATAGATATTTTAACTGTGCAGCAAATCAACAGTGCCTATTTTTATTTTATATTTGATATA
ATAATAGCCTAATAACAGATATAATAAAAACCTGGATGAACAGAAGAGACAAAATGTCTTATTGTCTCCA
AAACTTTAACAGATGGTTCTGCAAGGGAAATGTTTACAACCATGAAAGCATTTCAAATATTTAATGAGTT
TGATCATTAGCAAAGCAAACACGCAAGGTAAATTTCAAACCAGTTTCACGTGATCAACCTGCACATGTTA
CACTTACCTGTTTTTTTAATCACATATATGGTTTCTGGGTCTTCAAGACCTCTTTTATCTCACAAGCTAA
TCTACATTTTGTAACTTGTACTACTCGATTGGTTGCATTGCATGAATTAAGGGGAAATACTTGGGTGGAA
CTCATCAACCCCAACATCTGATAGTGTCACTGTTTTGACCAACGGATTAACAATGGGCTAAACCCGTTTA
AGAAAAAAAAAACTGCACAGATGGCCAAAATACCACATAAGCAATGTTTGTTAAAAGTGCGACCCCTCCT
AAATTTTTACAGAGAAATATGCCTTATTTTCCTTTTGCTTCCCTGCTAATATGCTAATGCTCTAAAGTAA
ACAAACCAGACAGAATCTCTTCCTGCTGTACTTGGTCTGATGAATATTTACAAGGCTGAAAGCAGACTCA
GATCTGTCCACTTTAGAAGCAAGACTCCAGTTCGAAATCATTTAAACATGATACGGGTGATAGTGACATG
CTAACAAAAGCAGCACGCGTTGCTAAATAATGCCACCTAAGGACAGGTACAAAAATAACCACAGTGCTCT
TGCAGCCATTGCACACTGCTGTGAGCTCTGACACTCCCCCTTATAAAATTCCAATCTTTCACACGATAAT
GAAAAACTATGCTGTACACATTCACGTTTGCACAGTGTGTTTTAATAAGATAATAAAAAATCTACTTTGC
ATGCAACTGCGTCAGCCCTCTGGGAACCACAGAACAAGGTGGTGAAGCAGTGTCCGTGACAGTGCCATTG
AAGTGAGAGAACAGAAGCTTGATTGTTTGACTGGAAAGAGAAGCCTGTGGGTCACTATGGCTTCCAGGAT
GAGCGCCAAGTCTCAACATTCAAGCCCTTCATCAAATATTCCCCTATTTAATACTCCTGCATTGCACTTA
AAGCAAACTGAGGGCCCCATACCTGCATGAATCATAAAATATTCATGGAGTTGTATGGTTTGCATTTGGA
GAATGCCATCTGGTTATGTAAATAAGAGGGGCTTTAAATTACAGAGAACTTGTATATTCTGAGTCGTAGT
ACATACAAGGGTGTGTGGAGTTTAACCTTGTTTTTCTACTCTGTTTCTCTCTTAATAGCTCTGTTTTATT
ACGTGAGTATGCATGTGCATCTAAGGCAGGGTGTGGCCTGGCCTCCAATGCTGAACATACTCCCATACCA
GCCCAGCAAGATGGGCGTGTGTATCACTTGGACAGGGAAAAAGGCAGGACAGAAGCCTGAGGCAGAAAGG
GGATTGGCCAGGTGAGCCCCTCCCATGAGGTAAGAGGTATAAAAGCCACTGCACTGCTTGAAGAGGGCAC
TCAGAGGGATTTTACTTTCCTCTTAGTGAGCTCTCCTGCTCCAGATCTCTGTCTCATCCTGCTCTTTTTC
TGATCCTCACCCCCTCGTAGACGACAGGGATCCACTAGTTCTAGAGCGGCCGCCACCGCGGTGGAGCTCC
AGCTTTTGTTCCCTTTAGTGAGGGTTAATTCAAGTTTGTACAAAAAAGTTGAACGAGAAACGTAAAATGA
TATAAATATCAATATATTAAATTAGATTTTGCATAAAAAACAGACTACATAATACTGTAAAACACAACAT
ATGCAGTCACTATGAACCAACTACTTAGATGGTATTAGTGACCTGTAGAATTCGAGCTCTAGAGCTGCAG
GGCGGCCGCGATATCCCCTATAGTGAGTCGTATTACATGGTCATAGCTGTTTCCTGGCAGCTCTGGCCCG
TGTCTCAAAATCTCTGATGTTACATTGCACAAGATAAAAATATATCATCATGAACAATAAAACTGTCTGC
TTACATAAACAGTAATACAAGGGGTGTTATGAGCCATATTCAACGGGAAACGTCGAGGCCGCGATTAAAT
TCCAACATGGATGCTGATTTATATGGGTATAAATGGGCTCGCGATAATGTCGGGCAATCAGGTGCGACAA
TCTATCGCTTGTATGGGAAGCCCGATGCGCCAGAGTTGTTTCTGAAACATGGCAAAGGTAGCGTTGCCAA
TGATGTTACAGATGAGATGGTCAGACTAAACTGGCTGACGGAATTTATGCCTCTTCCGACCATCAAGCAT
TTTATCCGTACTCCTGATGATGCATGGTTACTCACCACTGCGATCCCCGGAAAAACAGCATTCCAGGTAT
TAGAAGAATATCCTGATTCAGGTGAAAATATTGTTGATGCGCTGGCAGTGTTCCTGCGCCGGTTGCATTC
GATTCCTGTTTGTAATTGTCCTTTTAACAGCGATCGCGTATTTCGTCTCGCTCAGGCGCAATCACGAATG
AATAACGGTTTGGTTGATGCGAGTGATTTTGATGACGAGCGTAATGGCTGGCCTGTTGAACAAGTCTGGA
AAGAAATGCATAAACTTTTGCCATTCTCACCGGATTCAGTCGTCACTCATGGTGATTTCTCACTTGATAA
CCTTATTTTTGACGAGGGGAAATTAATAGGTTGTATTGATGTTGGACGAGTCGGAATCGCAGACCGATAC
CAGGATCTTGCCATCCTATGGAACTGCCTCGGTGAGTTTTCTCCTTCATTACAGAAACGGCTTTTTCAAA
AATATGGTATTGATAATCCTGATATGAATAAATTGCAGTTTCATTTGATGCTCGATGAGTTTTTCTAATC
AGAATTGGTTAATTGGTTGTAACACTGGCAGAGCATTACGCTGACTTGACGGGACGGCGCAAGCTCATGA
CCAAAATCCCTTAACGTGAGTTACGCGTCGTTCCACTGAGCGTCAGACCCCGTAGAAAAGATCAAAGGAT
CTTCTTGAGATCCTTTTTTTCTGCGCGTAATCTGCTGCTTGCAAACAAAAAAACCACCGCTACCAGCGGT
GGTTTGTTTGCCGGATCAAGAGCTACCAACTCTTTTTCCGAAGGTAACTGGCTTCAGCAGAGCGCAGATA
CCAAATACTGTCCTTCTAGTGTAGCCGTAGTTAGGCCACCACTTCAAGAACTCTGTAGCACCGCCTACAT
ACCTCGCTCTGCTAATCCTGTTACCAGTGGCTGCTGCCAGTGGCGATAAGTCGTGTCTTACCGGGTTGGA
CTCAAGACGATAGTTACCGGATAAGGCGCAGCGGTCGGGCTGAACGGGGGGTTCGTGCACACAGCCCAGC
TTGGAGCGAACGACCTACACCGAACTGAGATACCTACAGCGTGAGCATTGAGAAAGCGCCACGCTTCCCG
AAGGGAGAAAGGCGGACAGGTATCCGGTAAGCGGCAGGGTCGGAACAGGAGAGCGCACGAGGGAGCTTCC
AGGGGGAAACGCCTGGTATCTTTATAGTCCTGTCGGGTTTCGCCACCTCTGACTTGAGCGTCGATTTTTG
TGATGCTCGTCAGGGGGGCGGAGCCTATGGAAAAACGCCAGCAACGCGGCCTTTTTACGGTTCCTGGCCT
TTTGCTGGCCTTTTGCTCACATGTT
Features (pLannotate 1.2.2; 14 found; start..end, strand, type, name):
    121..213     +  CDS            lacI (fragment): lac repressor; lacI; The lac repressor binds to the lac operator to inhibit transcription in E. coli. This inhibition can be relieved by adding lactose or isopropyl-β-D-thiogalactopyranoside (IPTG).
    268..295     -  terminator     rrnB T2 terminator: transcription terminator T2 from the E. coli rrnB gene
    427..470     +  terminator     rrnB T1 terminator: Escherichia coli rrnB; transcription terminator T1 from the E. coli rrnB gene
    517..553     -  CDS            lacZα (fragment): LacZα fragment of β-galactosidase; lacZ fragment
    592..677     +  protein_bind   attL1 (fragment): mutant version of attL; recombination site for the Gateway® LR reaction LR Clonase™
    668..688     +  protein_bind   attB4: mutant version of attB; core recombination site for the Gateway® BP reaction BP Clonase™
    690..708     +  promoter       T7 promoter: promoter for bacteriophage T7 RNA polymerase
    717..739     -  misc_feature   MCS (fragment): pBluescript multiple cloning site
   3037..3079    -  misc_feature   MCS (fragment): pBluescript multiple cloning site
   3092..3110    -  promoter       T3 promoter: promoter for bacteriophage T3 RNA polymerase
   3111..3234    +  protein_bind   attR1: mutant version of attR; recombination site for the Gateway® LR reaction LR Clonase™
   3307..3325    -  promoter       T7 promoter: promoter for bacteriophage T7 RNA polymerase
   3459..4268    +  CDS            KanR: aminoglycoside phosphotransferase; aph(3')-Ia; confers resistance to kanamycin in bacteria or G418 (Geneticin®) in eukaryotes
   4415..5003    +  rep_origin     ori: high-copy-number ColE1/pMB1/pBR322/pUC origin of replication
