[The description below was written by a language model from this plasmid's Addgene catalogue record and pLannotate feature annotations shown in this document.]
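Description:
p5E-krt5 is a Gateway 5′ entry clone built in the Invitrogen pDONR P4-P1R backbone, carrying the zebrafish (Danio rerio) krt5 keratin promoter as a modular regulatory element for epidermis-specific transgene expression. It is a small bacterial plasmid of about 5.07 kb, propagated in E. coli from a high-copy ColE1/pUC-type origin and selected with kanamycin through the aph(3')-Ia KanR gene. As a cloning intermediate it has no eukaryotic selection marker, coding payload or polyadenylation signal of its own. The catalogue's "Promoter: None" entry reflects that the insert is itself the promoter.

In the feature table, the insert region lies between an attL-type site with an attB4 core on one side (consistent with the attL4 site expected for a P4-P1R-derived entry clone, although the software labels it an attL1 fragment) and an attR1 site on the other. These sites allow the promoter to be placed upstream of a middle-entry coding sequence and a 3′ entry element in a multisite Gateway LR reaction, as in Tol2-type zebrafish transgenesis assemblies. The roughly 2.3 kb stretch between the flanking elements is unannotated and presumably corresponds to the krt5 promoter. It is bracketed by T7 and T3 promoters and pBluescript multiple-cloning-site fragments, suggesting the fragment was transferred from a pBluescript-type intermediate, though the record does not say so. The rrnB T1 and T2 terminators upstream of the recombination cassette insulate it from plasmid read-through transcription, and the short lacI and lacZα fragments are backbone remnants. The plasmid is used to build constructs driving genes of interest in zebrafish epidermis and belongs to a toolkit for spatial and temporal control of transgene expression.
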