Addgene plasmid #82585: p5E-krt5
Purpose: 5' entry vector containing the zebrafish krt5 promoter for epidermis-specific expression
Depositing lab: Kryn Stankunas. Depositing organization: University of Oregon. Publication: Spatial and temporal control of transgene expression in zebrafish. Akerberg AA, Stewart S, Stankunas K. PLoS One. 2014 Mar 18;9(3):e92217. doi: 10.1371/journal.pone.0092217. eCollection 2014. PONE-D-13-46380 PubMed 24643048.
Backbone
  Vector backbone: pDONR P4-P1R
  Backbone manufacturer: Invitrogen
  Total vector size (bp): 5068
Growth in bacteria
  Bacterial resistance: Kanamycin, 50 μg/mL
  Growth temperature: 37°C
  Growth strain: DH5alpha
  Copy number: High Copy
Gene/Insert
  Gene/Insert name: zebrafish krt5 promoter
  Species: D. rerio (zebrafish)
  Entrez Gene: krt5 (a.k.a. ckii, wu:fb02h09, wu:fj02d02, wu:fk78b12, zfCKII)
  Promoter: None
  Cloning method: Gateway Cloning
  Sequencing primers: 5′ M13F; 3′ M13R
Terms and licenses: Academic/Nonprofit Terms; Industry Terms: Not Available to Industry
Depositor comments: This plasmid was also used in Fowler et al., 2016 (PMID: 27500400) and is part of the associated kit.
How to cite: p5E-krt5 was a gift from Kryn Stankunas (Addgene plasmid # 82585)
