>Addgene plasmid #82585 | p5E-krt5 | addgene partial sequence | sequence record 161196 | M13-F20 5'-TGTAAAACGACGGCCAGT-3'
GCTACCATGGAGCTCCAAATAATGATTTTATTTTGACTGATAGTGACCTGTTCGTTGCAACAAATTGATA
AGCAATGCTTTTTTATAATGCCAACTTTGTATAGAAAAGTTGGTAATACGACTCACTATAGGGCGAATTG
GGTACCGGGCCCCCCCTCGAGGTTCGAACAGTGTATTGTAGTTCCTCAAAATAGCAACGCGCCAGCAATG
CGCCTCAACACGCCTCCTTTTTTAGACCAAAACGTCTATTGGCACACATACTGTATGAGCGCTAATGCAT
TTGCTATTTAAACAGCGTGGTGCAAAACGTCAAAATGACTGTTGCACTGAGCTAAAACTACAATTGCGTC
GCGCCTTGCGCCGGGTGTATGATAGGGCCCCAAGAGTTTATTTACTTATTTAAGTGCCTTGGTCCCCAAT
ACTGAATTTACTAGATCAAAATTACAATACAACCTTTATACTTCCAAAAACATTATATGTAAATATAGTT
CAAAATATAATTTATTCTTATGATGGCAACGCTAAATTTTTAGCATTGTAGTTTTAAATGTCATGATACT
GTAAAAGTCATTTAAATATGGTGGTCTGATGCTCAAAAATCCCTTTTTATTGTATGAGTTGTGCTACTTC
AAACTGTATTTTTTATGTAAACGCTCACTAAAAATGTTTGACTGTCAGGAACATTAAAAATCGACAGTAA
AAGTCATTAAAAATGTTATTAAACATTTCAGTTCTAATAACTACTGTTTGTTAACAATCTATTCATAGAT
ATTTTAACTGTGCAGCAAATCAACAGTGCCTATTTTTATTTTATATTTGATATAATAATAGCCTAATA
