>Addgene plasmid #82585 | p5E-krt5 | addgene partial sequence | sequence record 161197 | M13-Rev 5'-CAGGAAACAGCTATGACC-3'
TCGCGGCCGCCCTGCAGCTCTAGAGCTCGAATTCTACAGGTCACTAATACCATCTAAGTAGTTGGTTCAT
AGTGACTGCATATGTTGTGTTTTACAGTATTATGTAGTCTGTTTTTTATGCAAAATCTAATTTAATATAT
TGATATTTATATCATTTTACGTTTCTCGTTCAACTTTTTTGTACAAACTTGAATTAACCCTCACTAAAGG
GAACAAAAGCTGGAGCTCCACCGCGGTGGCGGCCGCTCTAGAACTAGTGGATCCCTGTCGTCTACGAGGG
GGTGAGGATCAGAAAAAGAGCAGGATGAGACAGAGATCTGGAGCAGGAGAGCTCACTAAGAGGAAAGTAA
AATCCCTCTGAGTGCCCTCTTCAAGCAGTGCAGTGGCTTTTATACCTCTTACCTCATGGGAGGGGCTCAC
CTGGCCAATCCCCTTTCTGCCTCAGGCTTCTGTCCTGCCTTTTTCCCTGTCCAAGTGATACACACGCCCA
TCTTGCTGGGCTGGTATGGGAGTATGTTCAGCATTGGAGGCCAGGCCACACCCTGCCTTAGATGCACATG
CATACTCACGTAATAAAACAGAGCTATTAAGAGAGAAACAGAGTAGAAAAACAAGGTTAAACTCCACACA
CCCTTGTATGTACTACGACTCAGAATATACAAGTTCTCTGTAATTTAAAGCCCCTCTTATTTACATAACC
AGATGGCATTCTCCAAATGCAAACCATACAACTCCATGAATATTTTATGATTCATGCAGGTATGGGGCCC
TCAGTTTGCTTTAAGTGCAATGCAGGAGTATTAAATAGG
